>Addgene plasmid | GFP-Rab4B Sequencing Result | analyzer sequence | sequence record 103516
GAACCGNTCAGAATCCGCTAGCGCTACCGGNTCGCCACCATGGTGAGCAAGGGCGCCGAGCTGTTCACCG
GCATCGTGCCCATCCTGATCGAGCTGAATGGCGATGTGAATGGCCACAAGTTCAGCGTGAGCGGCGAGGG
CGAGGGCGATGCCACCTACGGCAAGCTGACCCTGAAGTTCATCTGCACCACCGGCAAGCTGCCTGTGCCC
TGGCCCACCCTGGTGACCACCCTGAGCTACGGCGTGCAGTGCTTCTCACGCTACCCCGATCACATGAAGC
AGCACGACTTCTTCAAGAGCGCCATGCCTGAGGGCTACATCCAGGAGCGCACCATCTTCTTCGAGGATGA
CGGCAACTACAAGTCGCGCGCCGAGGTGAAGTTCGAGGGCGATACCCTGGTGAATCGCATCGAGCTGACC
GGCACCGATTTCAAGGAGGATGGCAACATCCTGGGCAATAAGATGGAGTACAACTACAACGCCCACAATG
TGTACATCATGACCGACAAGGCCAAGAATGGCATCAAGGTGAACTTCAAGATCCGCCACAACATCGAGGA
TGGCAGCGTGCAGCTGGCCGACCACTACCAGCAGAATACCCCCATCGGCGATGGCCCTGTGCTGCTGCCC
GATAACCACTACCTGTCCACCCAGAGCGCCCTGTCCAAGGACCCCAACGAGAAGCGCGATCACATGATCT
ACTTCGGCTTCGTGACCGCCGCCGCCATCACCCACGGCATGGATGAGCTGTACAAGTCCGGACTCAGATC
TGCTGAGACCTACGACTTCCTCTTCAAATTCCTGGTGATT
